>Addgene plasmid #197925 | NeonGreen(2x) | addgene full sequence | sequence record 390485 | Addgene NGS Result
GCCAGCAACGCGGCCTTTTTACGGTTCCTGGCCTTTTGCTGGCCTTTTGCTCACATGTTCTTTCCTGCGT
TATCCCCTGATTCTGTGGATAACCGTATTACCGCCATGCATTAGTTATTAATAGTAATCAATTACGGGGT
CATTAGTTCATAGCCCATATATGGAGTTCCGCGTTACATAACTTACGGTAAATGGCCCGCCTGGCTGACC
GCCCAACGACCCCCGCCCATTGACGTCAATAATGACGTATGTTCCCATAGTAACGCCAATAGGGACTTTC
CATTGACGTCAATGGGTGGAGTATTTACGGTAAACTGCCCACTTGGCAGTACATCAAGTGTATCATATGC
CAAGTACGCCCCCTATTGACGTCAATGACGGTAAATGGCCCGCCTGGCATTATGCCCAGTACATGACCTT
ATGGGACTTTCCTACTTGGCAGTACATCTACGTATTAGTCATCGCTATTACCATGGTGATGCGGTTTTGG
CAGTACATCAATGGGCGTGGATAGCGGTTTGACTCACGGGGATTTCCAAGTCTCCACCCCATTGACGTCA
ATGGGAGTTTGTTTTGGCACCAAAATCAACGGGACTTTCCAAAATGTCGTAACAACTCCGCCCCATTGAC
GCAAATGGGCGGTAGGCGTGTACGGTGGGAGGTCTATATAAGCAGAGCTGGTTTAGTGAACCGTCAGATC
CGCTAGCGCTACCGGTCGCCACCATGGTGAGCAAGGGCGAGGAGGATAACATGGCCTCTCTCCCAGCGAC
ACATGAGTTACACATCTTTGGCTCCATCAACGGTGTGGACTTTGACATGGTGGGTCAGGGCACCGGCAAT
CCAAATGATGGTTATGAGGAGTTAAACCTGAAGTCCACCAAGGGTGACCTCCAGTTCTCCCCCTGGATTC
TGGTCCCTCATATCGGGTATGGCTTCCATCAGTACCTGCCCTACCCTGACGGGATGTCGCCTTTCCAGGC
CGCCATGGTAGATGGCTCCGGATACCAAGTCCATCGCACAATGCAGTTTGAAGATGGTGCCTCCCTTACT
GTTAACTACCGCTACACCTACGAGGGAAGCCACATCAAAGGAGAGGCCCAGGTGAAGGGGACTGGTTTCC
CTGCTGACGGTCCTGTGATGACCAACTCGCTGACCGCTGCGGACTGGTGCAGGTCGAAGAAGACTTACCC
CAACGACAAAACCATCATCAGTACCTTTAAGTGGAGTTACACCACTGGAAATGGCAAGCGCTACCGGAGC
ACTGCGCGGACCACCTACACCTTTGCCAAGCCAATGGCGGCTAACTATCTGAAGAACCAGCCGATGTACG
TGTTCCGTAAGACGGAGCTCAAGCACTCCAAGACCGAGCTCAACTTCAAGGAGTGGCAAAAGGCCTTTAC
CGATGTGATGGGCATGGACGAGCTGTACAAGTCCGGACTCAGATCTCGAGCTCAAGCTTCAATGGTGAGC
AAGGGCGAGGAGGATAACATGGCCTCTCTCCCAGCGACACATGAGTTACACATCTTTGGCTCCATCAACG
GTGTGGACTTTGACATGGTGGGTCAGGGCACCGGCAATCCAAATGATGGTTATGAGGAGTTAAACCTGAA
GTCCACCAAGGGTGACCTCCAGTTCTCCCCCTGGATTCTGGTCCCTCATATCGGGTATGGCTTCCATCAG
TACCTGCCCTACCCTGACGGGATGTCGCCTTTCCAGGCCGCCATGGTAGATGGCTCCGGATACCAAGTCC
ATCGCACAATGCAGTTTGAAGATGGTGCCTCCCTTACTGTTAACTACCGCTACACCTACGAGGGAAGCCA
CATCAAAGGAGAGGCCCAGGTGAAGGGGACTGGTTTCCCTGCTGACGGTCCTGTGATGACCAACTCGCTG
ACCGCTGCGGACTGGTGCAGGTCGAAGAAGACTTACCCCAACGACAAAACCATCATCAGTACCTTTAAGT
GGAGTTACACCACTGGAAATGGCAAGCGCTACCGGAGCACTGCGCGGACCACCTACACCTTTGCCAAGCC
AATGGCGGCTAACTATCTGAAGAACCAGCCGATGTACGTGTTCCGTAAGACGGAGCTCAAGCACTCCAAG
ACCGAGCTCAACTTCAAGGAGTGGCAAAAGGCCTTTACCGATGTGATGGGCATGGACGAGCTGTACAAGG
AATTCTGCAGTCGACGGTACCGCGGGCCCGGGATCCACCGGATCTAGATAACTGATCATAATCAGCCATA
CCACATTTGTAGAGGTTTTACTTGCTTTAAAAAACCTCCCACACCTCCCCCTGAACCTGAAACATAAAAT
GAATGCAATTGTTGTTGTTAACTTGTTTATTGCAGCTTATAATGGTTACAAATAAAGCAATAGCATCACA
AATTTCACAAATAAAGCATTTTTTTCACTGCATTCTAGTTGTGGTTTGTCCAAACTCATCAATGTATCTT
AACGCGTAAATTGTAAGCGTTAATATTTTGTTAAAATTCGCGTTAAATTTTTGTTAAATCAGCTCATTTT
TTAACCAATAGGCCGAAATCGGCAAAATCCCTTATAAATCAAAAGAATAGACCGAGATAGGGT
[37 nt withheld, positions 2584-2620]
AAAGAACGTGGACTCCAACGTCAAAGG
[49 nt withheld, positions 2648-2696]
T
[91 nt withheld, positions 2698-2788]
G
[124 nt withheld, positions 2790-2913]
CAGGTGGCACTTTTCGGGGAAATGTGCGCGGAACCCCTATTTGTTTATTTTTCTAAATACATTCAAATAT
GTATCCGCTCATGAGACAATAACCCTGATAAATGCTTCAATAATATTGAAAAAGGAAGAGTCCTGAGGCG
GAAAGAACCAGCTGTGGAATGTGTGTCAGTTAGGGTGTGGAAAGTCCCCAGGCTCCCCAGCAGGCAGAAG
TATGCAAAGCATGCATCTCAATTAGTCAGCAACCAGGTGTGGAAAGTCCCCAGGCTCCCCAGCAGGCAGA
AGTATGCAAAGCATGCATCTCAATTAGTCAGCAACCATAGTCCCGCCCCTAACTCCGCCCATCCCGCCCC
TAACTCCGCCCAGTTCCGCCCATTCTCCGCCCCATGGCTGACTAATTTTTTTTATTTATGCAGAGGCCGA
GGCCGCCTCGGCCTCTGAGCTATTCCAGAAGTAGTGAGGAGGCTTTTTTGGAGGCCTAGGCTTTTGCAAA
GATCGATCAAGAGACAGGATGAGGATCGTTTCGCATGATTGAACAAGATGGATTGCACGCAGGTTCTCCG
GCCGCTTGGGTGGAGAGGCTATTCGGCTATGACTGGGCACAACAGACAATCGGCTGCTCTGATGCCGCCG
TGTTCCGGCTGTCAGCGCAGGGGCGCCCGGTTCTTTTTGTCAAGACCGACCTGTCCGGTGCCCTGAATGA
ACTGCAAGACGAGGCAGCGCGGCTATCGTGGCTGGCCACGACGGGCGTTCCTTGCGCAGCTGTGCTCGAC
GTTGTCACTGAAGCGGGAAGGGACTGGCTGCTATTGGGCGAAGTGCCGGGGCAGGATCTCCTGTCATCTC
ACCTTGCTCCTGCCGAGAAAGTATCCATCATGGCTGATGCAATGCGGCGGCTGCATACGCTTGATCCGGC
TACCTGCCCATTCGACCACCAAGCGAAACATCGCATCGAGCGAGCACGTACTCGGATGGAAGCCGGTCTT
GTCGATCAGGATGATCTGGACGAAGAGCATCAGGGGCTCGCGCCAGCCGAACTGTTCGCCAGGCTCAAGG
CGAGCATGCCCGACGGCGAGGATCTCGTCGTGACCCATGGCGATGCCTGCTTGCCGAATATCATGGTGGA
AAATGGCCGCTTTTCTGGATTCATCGACTGTGGCCGGCTGGGTGTGGCGGACCGCTATCAGGACATAGCG
TTGGCTACCCGTGATATTGCTGAAGAGCTTGGCGGCGAATGGGCTGACCGCTTCCTCGTGCTTTACGGTA
TCGCCGCTCCCGATTCGCAGCGCATCGCCTTCTATCGCCTTCTTGACGAGTTCTTCTGAGCGGGACTCTG
GGGTTCGAAATGACCGACCAAGCGACGCCCAACCTGCCATCACGAGATTTCGATTCCACCGCCGCCTTCT
ATGAAAGGTTGGGCTTCGGAATCGTTTTCCGGGACGCCGGCTGGATGATCCTCCAGCGCGGGGATCTCAT
GCTGGAGTTCTTCGCCCACCCTAGGGGGAGGCTAACTGAAACACGGAAGGAGACAATACCGGAAGGAACC
CGCGCTATGACGGCAATAAAAAGACAGAATAAAACGCACGGTGTTGGGTCGTTTGTTCATAAACGCGGGG
TTCGGTCCCAGGGCTGGCACTCTGTCGATACCCCACCGAGACCCCATTGGGGCCAATACGCCCGCGTTTC
TTCCTTTTCCCCACCCCACCCCCCAAGTTCGGGTGAAGGCCCAGGGCTCGCAGCCAACGTCGGGGCGGCA
GGCCCTGCCATAGCCTCAGGTTACTCATATATACTTTAGATTGATTTAAAACTTCATTTTTAATTTAAAA
GGATCTAGGTGAAGATCCTTTTTGATAATCTCATGACCAAAATCCCTTAACGTGAGTTTTCGTTCCACTG
AGCGTCAGACCCCGTAGAAAAGATCAAAGGATCTTCTTGAGATCCTTTTTTTCTGCGCGTAATCTGCTGC
TTGCAAACAAAAAAACCACCGCTACCAGCGGTGGTTTGTTTGCCGGATCAAGAGCTACCAACTCTTTTTC
CGAAGGTAACTGGCTTCAGCAGAGCGCAGATACCAAATACTGTTCTTCTAGTGTAGCCGTAGTTAGGCCA
CCACTTCAAGAACTCTGTAGCACCGCCTACATACCTCGCTCTGCTAATCCTGTTACCAGTGGCTGCTGCC
AGTGGCGATAAGTCGTGTCTTACCGGGTTGGACTCAAGACGATAGTTACCGGATAAGGCGCAGCGGTCGG
GCTGAACGGGGGGTTCGTGCACACAGCCCAGCTTGGAGCGAACGACCTACACCGAACTGAGATACCTACA
GCGTGAGCTATGAGAAAGCGCCACGCTTCCCGAAGGGAGAAAGGCGGACAGGTATCCGGTAAGCGGCAGG
GTCGGAACAGGAGAGCGCACGAGGGAGCTTCCAGGGGGAAACGCCTGGTATCTTTATAGTCCTGTCGGGT
TTCGCCACCTCTGACTTGAGCGTCGATTTTTGTGATGCTCGTCAGGGGGGCGGAGCCTATGGAAAAAC
Features (pLannotate 1.2.2; 17 found; start..end, strand, type, name):
     45..104     +  rep_origin     RSF ori (fragment): Plasmids containing the RSF 1030 origin of replication can be propagated in E. coli cells that contain additional plasmids with compatible origins.
    172..475     +  enhancer       CMV enhancer: human cytomegalovirus immediate early enhancer
    476..679     +  promoter       CMV promoter: human cytomegalovirus (CMV) immediate early promoter
    724..1431    +  CDS            mNeonGreen: mNeonGreen is a basic (constitutively fluorescent) green/yellow fluorescent protein published in 2013, derived from Branchiostoma lanceolatum. It is reported to be a very rapidly-maturing monomer with moderate acid sensitivity.
   1432..1460    +  misc_feature   MCS (fragment): multiple cloning site
   1462..2169    +  CDS            mNeonGreen: mNeonGreen is a basic (constitutively fluorescent) green/yellow fluorescent protein published in 2013, derived from Branchiostoma lanceolatum. It is reported to be a very rapidly-maturing monomer with moderate acid sensitivity.
   2170..2206    +  misc_feature   MCS (fragment): multiple cloning site
   2223..2307    +  CDS            large T antigen (fragment): large T antigen from SV40 (simian virus 40)
   2330..2451    +  polyA_signal   SV40 poly(A) signal: SV40 polyadenylation signal
   2485..2913    -  rep_origin     f1 ori (sequence partly withheld): f1 bacteriophage origin of replication; arrow indicates direction of (+) strand synthesis
   2940..3044    +  promoter       AmpR promoter: bla
   3046..3403    +  promoter       SV40 promoter: SV40 enhancer and early promoter
   3438..4232    +  CDS            NeoR/KanR: aminoglycoside phosphotransferase from Tn5; aph(3')-II (or nptII); confers resistance to neomycin, kanamycin, and G418 (Geneticin®)
   4253..4405    +  CDS            ble (fragment): BLE_KLEPN - Experimental evidence at protein level: Swiss-Prot protein existence level 1. Binding protein with a strong affinity to the bleomycin family of antibiotics. Binds to CL990; an antimitotic-antibiotic compound. From Klebsiella pneumoniae.
   4464..4511    +  polyA_signal   HSV TK poly(A) signal: herpes simplex virus thymidine kinase polyadenylation signal (Cole and Stacy, 1985)
   4602..4618    -  polyA_signal   bGH poly(A) signal (fragment): bovine growth hormone polyadenylation signal
   4840..5428    +  rep_origin     ori: high-copy-number ColE1/pMB1/pBR322/pUC origin of replication
