[The description below was written by a language model from this plasmid's Addgene catalogue record and pLannotate feature annotations shown in this document.]
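Description:
NeonGreen(2x) is a mammalian expression plasmid of about 5.4 kb built on the mEGFP-C1 backbone, in which two copies of the green/yellow fluorescent protein mNeonGreen (derived from Branchiostoma lanceolatum) are placed in tandem to give a fluorescent homo-dimer. The human cytomegalovirus immediate-early enhancer and promoter drive the cassette. The first mNeonGreen coding sequence is followed by a short stretch of residual multiple cloning site that appears to serve as the linker to the second mNeonGreen copy. Downstream lie another MCS remnant and the SV40 polyadenylation signal. The record lists no mutations in the insert and does not state the restriction sites used for cloning.

The backbone carries the usual C1-type elements. A high-copy ColE1/pUC origin supports replication in E. coli, and an f1 origin is also present. A single NeoR/KanR (Tn5 aminoglycoside phosphotransferase) gene is preceded by both a bacterial bla promoter and the SV40 enhancer/early promoter and is terminated by the HSV TK polyadenylation signal. This arrangement gives kanamycin resistance in bacteria and allows G418 selection in mammalian cells. Several small annotated fragments (RSF ori, large T antigen, ble, bGH polyA) are probably partial sequence matches within backbone regions rather than functional parts.

The stated purpose is homo-dimer expression, and the associated work benchmarks green fluorescent proteins for quantifying protein oligomerization in living cells. The construct therefore most plausibly serves as a dimer reference standard, against which the brightness of monomeric mNeonGreen and of proteins of interest can be compared.
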