Addgene plasmid #197925: NeonGreen(2x)
Purpose: Homo-dimer expression vector
Depositing lab: Salvatore Chiantia. Depositing organization: Universitaet Potsdam. Publication: Benchmarking of novel green fluorescent proteins for the quantification of protein oligomerization in living cells. Petrich A, Aji AK, Dunsing V, Chiantia S. PLoS One. 2023 Aug 3;18(8):e0285486. doi: 10.1371/journal.pone.0285486. eCollection 2023. PubMed 37535571.
Backbone
  Vector backbone: mEGFP-C1
  Vector type: Mammalian Expression
Growth in bacteria
  Bacterial resistance: Kanamycin, 50 μg/mL
  Growth temperature: 37°C
  Growth strain: DH5alpha
  Copy number: High Copy
Gene/Insert
  Gene/Insert name: NeonGreen-NeonGreen
  Species: Other
  Mutation: none
  Cloning method: Restriction Enzyme; 5′ cloning site Unknown (unknown if destroyed)
Terms and licenses: Academic/Nonprofit Terms; Industry Terms: Not Available to Industry
How to cite: NeonGreen(2x) was a gift from Salvatore Chiantia (Addgene plasmid # 197925 ; http://n2t.net/addgene:197925 ; RRID:Addgene_197925)
